Addgene plasmid #204570: pmCherry-EGFP-N3-CYB5R3 K214R
Purpose: Expresses mCherry-EGFP-tagged CYB5R3 K214R in mammalian cells
Depositing lab: Masaaki Komatsu. Depositing organization: Juntendo University. Publication: The UFM1 system regulates ER-phagy through the ufmylation of CYB5R3. Ishimura R, El-Gowily AH, Noshiro D, Komatsu-Hirota S, Ono Y, Shindo M, Hatta T, Abe M, Uemura T, Lee-Okada HC, Mohamed TM, Yokomizo T, Ueno T, Sakimura K, Natsume T, Sorimachi H, Inada T, Waguri S, Noda NN, Komatsu M. Nat Commun. 2022 Dec 21;13(1):7857. doi: 10.1038/s41467-022-35501-0. PubMed 36543799.
Backbone
  Vector backbone: pEGFP-N3
  Vector type: Mammalian Expression
Growth in bacteria
  Bacterial resistance: Kanamycin, 50 μg/mL
  Growth temperature: 37°C
  Growth strain: DH5alpha
  Copy number: High Copy
Gene/Insert
  Gene/Insert name: CYB5R3
  Species: H. sapiens (human)
  Mutation: K214R
  Entrez Gene: CYB5R3 (a.k.a. B5R, DIA1)
  Cloning method: Restriction Enzyme; 5′ cloning site Unknown (unknown if destroyed); 3′ cloning site Unknown (unknown if destroyed)
Terms and licenses: Academic/Nonprofit Terms; Industry Terms: Not Available to Industry
How to cite: pmCherry-EGFP-N3-CYB5R3 K214R was a gift from Masaaki Komatsu (Addgene plasmid # 204570 ; http://n2t.net/addgene:204570 ; RRID:Addgene_204570)
