[The description below was written by a language model from this plasmid's Addgene catalogue record and pLannotate feature annotations shown in this document.]
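Description:
pmCherry-EGFP-N3-CYB5R3 K214R is a 6,320 bp mammalian expression plasmid built on the pEGFP-N3 backbone. It is propagated in E. coli through a high-copy ColE1/pUC-type origin and selected with kanamycin. The single NeoR/KanR (Tn5 aminoglycoside phosphotransferase) gene is preceded by both a bacterial bla promoter and the SV40 enhancer/early promoter and is followed by the HSV TK polyadenylation signal. The same marker therefore gives kanamycin resistance in bacteria and can support G418 selection in transfected mammalian cells. An f1 origin is also present, a standard backbone element that allows single-stranded DNA production. The short annotated fragments of ble, large T antigen and the bGH poly(A) signal appear to be backbone remnants or partial matches rather than functional parts.

The expression cassette is driven by the human CMV immediate early enhancer and promoter and terminated by the SV40 poly(A) signal. Downstream of a residual multiple cloning site lies the human CYB5R3 (NADH-cytochrome b5 reductase 3, also called DIA1) coding sequence carrying the K214R substitution. It is followed in the same orientation by mCherry and then EGFP, consistent with a C-terminal tandem red-green fluorescent tag. The cloning sites used are not recorded.

Tandem mCherry-EGFP tags are commonly used as acid-sensitivity reporters: EGFP fluorescence is quenched in lysosomes while mCherry persists, so delivery to acidic compartments can be scored. The associated publication concerns regulation of ER-phagy through ufmylation of CYB5R3, which suggests that the lysine-to-arginine change serves as a modification-site mutant for comparison with the wild-type protein. The record itself states only that the plasmid expresses mCherry-EGFP-tagged CYB5R3 K214R in mammalian cells.
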