Features (pLannotate 1.2.2; 16 found; start..end, strand, type, name):
     61..364     +  enhancer       CMV enhancer: human cytomegalovirus immediate early enhancer
    365..568     +  promoter       CMV promoter: human cytomegalovirus (CMV) immediate early promoter
    591..627     +  misc_feature   MCS (fragment): multiple cloning site
    628..1530    +  CDS            CYB5R3: NB5R3_HUMAN - Also known as DIA1. Experimental evidence at protein level: Swiss-Prot protein existence level 1. Desaturation and elongation of fatty acids, cholesterol biosynthesis, drug metabolism, and, in erythrocyte, methemoglobin reduction. From Homo sapiens (Human).
   1543..2250    +  CDS            mCherry: mCherry is a basic (constitutively fluorescent) red fluorescent protein published in 2004, derived from Discosoma sp.. It is reported to be a very rapidly-maturing monomer with low acid sensitivity.
   2266..2985    +  CDS            EGFP: the original enhanced GFP (Yang et al., 1996) mammalian codon-optimized
   3002..3085    +  CDS            large T antigen (fragment): large T antigen from SV40 (simian virus 40)
   3108..3229    +  polyA_signal   SV40 poly(A) signal: SV40 polyadenylation signal
   3263..3691    -  rep_origin     f1 ori (sequence partly withheld): f1 bacteriophage origin of replication; arrow indicates direction of (+) strand synthesis
   3718..3822    +  promoter       AmpR promoter: bla
   3824..4181    +  promoter       SV40 promoter: SV40 enhancer and early promoter
   4216..5010    +  CDS            NeoR/KanR: aminoglycoside phosphotransferase from Tn5; aph(3')-II (or nptII); confers resistance to neomycin, kanamycin, and G418 (Geneticin®)
   5031..5183    +  CDS            ble (fragment): BLE_KLEPN - Experimental evidence at protein level: Swiss-Prot protein existence level 1. Binding protein with a strong affinity to the bleomycin family of antibiotics. Binds to CL990; an antimitotic-antibiotic compound. From Klebsiella pneumoniae.
   5242..5289    +  polyA_signal   HSV TK poly(A) signal: herpes simplex virus thymidine kinase polyadenylation signal (Cole and Stacy, 1985)
   5380..5396    -  polyA_signal   bGH poly(A) signal (fragment): bovine growth hormone polyadenylation signal
   5618..6206    +  rep_origin     ori: high-copy-number ColE1/pMB1/pBR322/pUC origin of replication
>Addgene plasmid #204570 | pmCherry-EGFP-N3-CYB5R3 K214R | addgene full sequence | sequence record 403739 | Addgene NGS Result
TAGTTATTAATAGTAATCAATTACGGGGTCATTAGTTCATAGCCCATATATGGAGTTCCGCGTTACATAA
CTTACGGTAAATGGCCCGCCTGGCTGACCGCCCAACGACCCCCGCCCATTGACGTCAATAATGACGTATG
TTCCCATAGTAACGCCAATAGGGACTTTCCATTGACGTCAATGGGTGGAGTATTTACGGTAAACTGCCCA
CTTGGCAGTACATCAAGTGTATCATATGCCAAGTACGCCCCCTATTGACGTCAATGACGGTAAATGGCCC
GCCTGGCATTATGCCCAGTACATGACCTTATGGGACTTTCCTACTTGGCAGTACATCTACGTATTAGTCA
TCGCTATTACCATGGTGATGCGGTTTTGGCAGTACATCAATGGGCGTGGATAGCGGTTTGACTCACGGGG
ATTTCCAAGTCTCCACCCCATTGACGTCAATGGGAGTTTGTTTTGGCACCAAAATCAACGGGACTTTCCA
AAATGTCGTAACAACTCCGCCCCATTGACGCAAATGGGCGGTAGGCGTGTACGGTGGGAGGTCTATATAA
GCAGAGCTGGTTTAGTGAACCGTCAGATCCGCTAGCGCTACCGGACTCAGATCTCGAGCTCAAGCTTATG
GGGGCCCAGCTCAGCACGTTGGGCCATATGGTGCTCTTCCCAGTCTGGTTCCTGTACAGTCTGCTCATGA
AGCTGTTCCAGCGCTCCACGCCAGCCATCACCCTCGAGAGCCCGGACATCAAGTACCCGCTGCGGCTCAT
CGACCGGGAGATCATCAGCCATGACACCCGGCGCTTCCGCTTTGCCCTGCCGTCACCCCAGCACATCCTG
GGCCTCCCTGTCGGCCAGCACATCTACCTCTCGGCTCGAATTGATGGAAACCTGGTCGTCCGGCCCTATA
CACCCATCTCCAGCGATGATGACAAGGGCTTCGTGGACCTGGTCATCAAGGTTTACTTCAAGGACACCCA
TCCCAAGTTTCCCGCTGGAGGGAAGATGTCTCAGTACCTGGAGAGCATGCAGATTGGAGACACCATTGAG
TTCCGGGGCCCCAGTGGGCTGCTGGTCTACCAGGGCAAAGGGAAGTTCGCCATCCGACCTGACAAAAAGT
CCAACCCTATCATCAGGACAGTGAAGTCTGTGGGCATGATCGCGGGAGGGACAGGCATCACCCCGATGCT
GCAGGTGATCCGCGCCATCATGAAGGACCCTGATGACCACACTGTGTGCCACCTGCTCTTTGCCAACCAG
ACCGAGAGGGACATCCTGCTGCGACCTGAGCTGGAGGAACTCAGGAACAAACATTCTGCACGCTTCAAGC
TCTGGTACACGCTGGACAGAGCCCCTGAAGCCTGGGACTACGGCCAGGGCTTCGTGAATGAGGAGATGAT
CCGGGACCACCTTCCACCCCCAGAGGAGGAGCCGCTGGTGCTGATGTGTGGCCCCCCACCCATGATCCAG
TACGCCTGCCTTCCCAACCTGGACCACGTGGGCCACCCCACGGAGCGCTGCTTCGTCTTCTCTAGAGGAT
CCATGGTGAGCAAGGGCGAGGAGGATAACATGGCCATCATCAAGGAGTTCATGCGCTTCAAGGTGCACAT
GGAGGGCTCCGTGAACGGCCACGAGTTCGAGATCGAGGGCGAGGGCGAGGGCCGCCCCTACGAGGGCACC
CAGACCGCCAAGCTGAAGGTGACCAAGGGTGGCCCCCTGCCCTTCGCCTGGGACATCCTGTCCCCTCAGT
TCATGTACGGCTCCAAGGCCTACGTGAAGCACCCCGCCGACATCCCCGACTACTTGAAGCTGTCCTTCCC
CGAGGGCTTCAAGTGGGAGCGCGTGATGAACTTCGAGGACGGCGGCGTGGTGACCGTGACCCAGGACTCC
TCCCTGCAGGACGGCGAGTTCATCTACAAGGTGAAGCTGCGCGGCACCAACTTCCCCTCCGACGGCCCCG
TAATGCAGAAGAAGACCATGGGCTGGGAGGCCTCCTCCGAGCGGATGTACCCCGAGGACGGCGCCCTGAA
GGGCGAGATCAAGCAGAGGCTGAAGCTGAAGGACGGCGGCCACTACGACGCTGAGGTCAAGACCACCTAC
AAGGCCAAGAAGCCCGTGCAGCTGCCCGGCGCCTACAACGTCAACATCAAGTTGGACATCACCTCCCACA
ACGAGGACTACACCATCGTGGAACAGTACGAACGCGCCGAGGGCCGCCACTCCACCGGCGGCATGGACGA
GCTGTACAAGAGATCCATCGCCACCATGGTGAGCAAGGGCGAGGAGCTGTTCACCGGGGTGGTGCCCATC
CTGGTCGAGCTGGACGGCGACGTAAACGGCCACAAGTTCAGCGTGTCCGGCGAGGGCGAGGGCGATGCCA
CCTACGGCAAGCTGACCCTGAAGTTCATCTGCACCACCGGCAAGCTGCCCGTGCCCTGGCCCACCCTCGT
GACCACCCTGACCTACGGCGTGCAGTGCTTCAGCCGCTACCCCGACCACATGAAGCAGCACGACTTCTTC
AAGTCCGCCATGCCCGAAGGCTACGTCCAGGAGCGCACCATCTTCTTCAAGGACGACGGCAACTACAAGA
CCCGCGCCGAGGTGAAGTTCGAGGGCGACACCCTGGTGAACCGCATCGAGCTGAAGGGCATCGACTTCAA
GGAGGACGGCAACATCCTGGGGCACAAGCTGGAGTACAACTACAACAGCCACAACGTCTATATCATGGCC
GACAAGCAGAAGAACGGCATCAAGGTGAACTTCAAGATCCGCCACAACATCGAGGACGGCAGCGTGCAGC
TCGCCGACCACTACCAGCAGAACACCCCCATCGGCGACGGCCCCGTGCTGCTGCCCGACAACCACTACCT
GAGCACCCAGTCCGCCCTGAGCAAAGACCCCAACGAGAAGCGCGATCACATGGTCCTGCTGGAGTTCGTG
ACCGCCGCCGGGATCACTCTCGGCATGGACGAGCTGTACAAGTAAAGCGGCCGCGACTCTAGATCATAAT
CAGCCATACCACATTTGTAGAGGTTTTACTTGCTTTAAAAAACCTCCCACACCTCCCCCTGAACCTGAAA
CATAAAATGAATGCAATTGTTGTTGTTAACTTGTTTATTGCAGCTTATAATGGTTACAAATAAAGCAATA
GCATCACAAATTTCACAAATAAAGCATTTTTTTCACTGCATTCTAGTTGTGGTTTGTCCAAACTCATCAA
TGTATCTTAAGGCGTAAATTGTAAGCGTTAATATTTTGTTAAAATTCGCGTTAAATTTTTGTTAAATCAG
CTCATTTTTTAACCAATAGGCCGAAATCGGCAAAATCCCTTATAAATCAAAAGAATAGACCGAGATAGGG
T
[37 nt withheld, positions 3362-3398]
AAAGAACGTGGACTCCAACGTCAAAGG
[49 nt withheld, positions 3426-3474]
T
[91 nt withheld, positions 3476-3566]
G
[124 nt withheld, positions 3568-3691]
CAGGTGGCACTTTTCGGGGAAATGTGCGCGGAACCCCTATTTGTTTATTTTTCTAAATACATTCAAATAT
GTATCCGCTCATGAGACAATAACCCTGATAAATGCTTCAATAATATTGAAAAAGGAAGAGTCCTGAGGCG
GAAAGAACCAGCTGTGGAATGTGTGTCAGTTAGGGTGTGGAAAGTCCCCAGGCTCCCCAGCAGGCAGAAG
TATGCAAAGCATGCATCTCAATTAGTCAGCAACCAGGTGTGGAAAGTCCCCAGGCTCCCCAGCAGGCAGA
AGTATGCAAAGCATGCATCTCAATTAGTCAGCAACCATAGTCCCGCCCCTAACTCCGCCCATCCCGCCCC
TAACTCCGCCCAGTTCCGCCCATTCTCCGCCCCATGGCTGACTAATTTTTTTTATTTATGCAGAGGCCGA
GGCCGCCTCGGCCTCTGAGCTATTCCAGAAGTAGTGAGGAGGCTTTTTTGGAGGCCTAGGCTTTTGCAAA
GATCGATCAAGAGACAGGATGAGGATCGTTTCGCATGATTGAACAAGATGGATTGCACGCAGGTTCTCCG
GCCGCTTGGGTGGAGAGGCTATTCGGCTATGACTGGGCACAACAGACAATCGGCTGCTCTGATGCCGCCG
TGTTCCGGCTGTCAGCGCAGGGGCGCCCGGTTCTTTTTGTCAAGACCGACCTGTCCGGTGCCCTGAATGA
ACTGCAAGACGAGGCAGCGCGGCTATCGTGGCTGGCCACGACGGGCGTTCCTTGCGCAGCTGTGCTCGAC
GTTGTCACTGAAGCGGGAAGGGACTGGCTGCTATTGGGCGAAGTGCCGGGGCAGGATCTCCTGTCATCTC
ACCTTGCTCCTGCCGAGAAAGTATCCATCATGGCTGATGCAATGCGGCGGCTGCATACGCTTGATCCGGC
TACCTGCCCATTCGACCACCAAGCGAAACATCGCATCGAGCGAGCACGTACTCGGATGGAAGCCGGTCTT
GTCGATCAGGATGATCTGGACGAAGAGCATCAGGGGCTCGCGCCAGCCGAACTGTTCGCCAGGCTCAAGG
CGAGCATGCCCGACGGCGAGGATCTCGTCGTGACCCATGGCGATGCCTGCTTGCCGAATATCATGGTGGA
AAATGGCCGCTTTTCTGGATTCATCGACTGTGGCCGGCTGGGTGTGGCGGACCGCTATCAGGACATAGCG
TTGGCTACCCGTGATATTGCTGAAGAGCTTGGCGGCGAATGGGCTGACCGCTTCCTCGTGCTTTACGGTA
TCGCCGCTCCCGATTCGCAGCGCATCGCCTTCTATCGCCTTCTTGACGAGTTCTTCTGAGCGGGACTCTG
GGGTTCGAAATGACCGACCAAGCGACGCCCAACCTGCCATCACGAGATTTCGATTCCACCGCCGCCTTCT
ATGAAAGGTTGGGCTTCGGAATCGTTTTCCGGGACGCCGGCTGGATGATCCTCCAGCGCGGGGATCTCAT
GCTGGAGTTCTTCGCCCACCCTAGGGGGAGGCTAACTGAAACACGGAAGGAGACAATACCGGAAGGAACC
CGCGCTATGACGGCAATAAAAAGACAGAATAAAACGCACGGTGTTGGGTCGTTTGTTCATAAACGCGGGG
TTCGGTCCCAGGGCTGGCACTCTGTCGATACCCCACCGAGACCCCATTGGGGCCAATACGCCCGCGTTTC
TTCCTTTTCCCCACCCCACCCCCCAAGTTCGGGTGAAGGCCCAGGGCTCGCAGCCAACGTCGGGGCGGCA
GGCCCTGCCATAGCCTCAGGTTACTCATATATACTTTAGATTGATTTAAAACTTCATTTTTAATTTAAAA
GGATCTAGGTGAAGATCCTTTTTGATAATCTCATGACCAAAATCCCTTAACGTGAGTTTTCGTTCCACTG
AGCGTCAGACCCCGTAGAAAAGATCAAAGGATCTTCTTGAGATCCTTTTTTTCTGCGCGTAATCTGCTGC
TTGCAAACAAAAAAACCACCGCTACCAGCGGTGGTTTGTTTGCCGGATCAAGAGCTACCAACTCTTTTTC
CGAAGGTAACTGGCTTCAGCAGAGCGCAGATACCAAATACTGTTCTTCTAGTGTAGCCGTAGTTAGGCCA
CCACTTCAAGAACTCTGTAGCACCGCCTACATACCTCGCTCTGCTAATCCTGTTACCAGTGGCTGCTGCC
AGTGGCGATAAGTCGTGTCTTACCGGGTTGGACTCAAGACGATAGTTACCGGATAAGGCGCAGCGGTCGG
GCTGAACGGGGGGTTCGTGCACACAGCCCAGCTTGGAGCGAACGACCTACACCGAACTGAGATACCTACA
GCGTGAGCTATGAGAAAGCGCCACGCTTCCCGAAGGGAGAAAGGCGGACAGGTATCCGGTAAGCGGCAGG
GTCGGAACAGGAGAGCGCACGAGGGAGCTTCCAGGGGGAAACGCCTGGTATCTTTATAGTCCTGTCGGGT
TTCGCCACCTCTGACTTGAGCGTCGATTTTTGTGATGCTCGTCAGGGGGGCGGAGCCTATGGAAAAACGC
CAGCAACGCGGCCTTTTTACGGTTCCTGGCCTTTTGCTGGCCTTTTGCTCACATGTTCTTTCCTGCGTTA
TCCCCTGATTCTGTGGATAACCGTATTACCGCCATGCAT
